Addgene plasmid #77414: ICK gRNA (BRDN0001146903)
Purpose: 3rd generation lentiviral gRNA plasmid targeting human ICK
Depositing lab: John Doench & David Root. Depositing organization: Broad Institute. Publication: Optimized sgRNA design to maximize activity and minimize off-target effects of CRISPR-Cas9. Doench JG, Fusi N, Sullender M, Hegde M, Vaimberg EW, Donovan KF, Smith I, Tothova Z, Wilen C, Orchard R, Virgin HW, Listgarten J, Root DE. Nat Biotechnol. 2016 Jan 18. doi: 10.1038/nbt.3437. PubMed 26780180.
Backbone
  Vector backbone: lentiGuide-Puro
  Backbone manufacturer: Zhang Lab (Addgene plasmid # 52963)
  Vector type: Mammalian Expression, Lentiviral, CRISPR
  Selectable markers: Puromycin
Growth in bacteria
  Bacterial resistance: Ampicillin, 100 μg/mL
  Growth temperature: 37°C
  Growth strain: DH5alpha
  Copy number: High Copy
Gene/Insert
  Gene/Insert name: ICK (alt names: ICK; NM_014920.3)
  gRNA/shRNA sequence: CACCGCCCAGACGTCAATGG
  Species: H. sapiens (human)
  Promoter: hU6
  Cloning method: Unknown
  Sequencing primers: 5′ U6-F; 3′ pS2-R
Terms and licenses: Academic/Nonprofit Terms; Industry Terms: Not Available to Industry
Depositor comments: The gRNA was designed to target the following Genbank reference sequence(s): NM_014920.3,NM_016513.4. Note that this plasmid does NOT contain Cas9. It should be used in conjunction with lentiCas9-Blast (Addgene #52962) or otherwise with cell lines already expressing Cas9. Browse the full kinome gRNA library at http://www.addgene.org/pooled-library/broadgpp-human-kinome/ or visit http://www.broadinstitute.org/rnai/public/ for detailed protocols and information.
How to cite: ICK gRNA (BRDN0001146903) was a gift from John Doench & David Root (Addgene plasmid # 77414 ; http://n2t.net/addgene:77414 ; RRID:Addgene_77414)
