[The description below was written by a language model from this plasmid's Addgene catalogue record and pLannotate feature annotations shown in this document.]
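Description:
ICK gRNA (BRDN0001146903) is a third-generation lentiviral guide RNA plasmid built on the lentiGuide-Puro backbone and designed to target the human ICK gene. It is propagated in E. coli as a high-copy plasmid through a ColE1/pUC-type origin with ampicillin selection from the β-lactamase gene. The backbone also carries an f1 origin, an SV40 origin and poly(A) signal, and leftover lac and T7/T3 promoter elements from the parental cloning vector.

The viral genome is transcribed from an RSV promoter fused to a truncated HIV-1 5' LTR, which makes packaging independent of Tat. It contains the Ψ packaging signal with a partial gag sequence, the Rev response element for Rev-dependent nuclear export, a cPPT/CTS element, and a self-inactivating ΔU3 3' LTR that leaves the integrated provirus without LTR promoter activity. Two expression units sit between the LTRs. A human U6 RNA polymerase III promoter drives the ICK-specific spacer joined to the Streptococcus pyogenes Cas9 guide RNA scaffold. An EF-1α core promoter with its intron A drives puromycin N-acetyltransferase, followed by a WPRE that enhances transcript expression, allowing puromycin selection of transduced mammalian cells.

The plasmid does not encode Cas9, so it is meant to be used with a separate Cas9 lentiviral vector or in cells that already express Cas9. The guide was designed against two ICK reference transcripts and is an individual clone corresponding to a human kinome gRNA library. It suits CRISPR knockout of this kinase gene in human cells.
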