Features (pLannotate 1.2.2; 29 found; start..end, strand, type, name):
     14..80      +  CDS            small t antigen (fragment): SV40 (simian virus 40) small t antigen
    106..317     +  promoter       EF-1α core promoter: core promoter for human elongation factor EF-1α
    318..1256    +  intron         EF-1α intron A: intron upstream of the start codon of human EF-1α
   1278..1877    +  CDS            PuroR (fragment): puromycin N-acetyltransferase; pac from Streptomyces; confers resistance to puromycin
   1893..2481    +  misc_feature   WPRE: woodchuck hepatitis virus posttranscriptional regulatory element
   2532..2551    +  misc_feature   cPPT/CTS (fragment): central polypurine tract and central termination sequence of HIV-1
   2553..2786    +  LTR            3' LTR (ΔU3): self-inactivating 3' long terminal repeat (LTR) from HIV-1
   2864..2985    +  polyA_signal   SV40 poly(A) signal: SV40 polyadenylation signal
   3025..3160    +  rep_origin     SV40 ori: SV40 origin of replication
   3181..3199    -  promoter       T7 promoter: promoter for bacteriophage T7 RNA polymerase
   3207..3362    +  CDS            lacZα (fragment): LacZα fragment of β-galactosidase; lacZ fragment
   3367..3795    +  rep_origin     f1 ori (sequence partly withheld): f1 bacteriophage origin of replication; arrow indicates direction of (+) strand synthesis
   3848..3952    +  promoter       AmpR promoter: bla
   3953..4813    +  CDS            AmpR: β-lactamase; bla; confers resistance to ampicillin, carbenicillin, and related antibiotics
   4984..5572    +  rep_origin     ori: high-copy-number ColE1/pMB1/pBR322/pUC origin of replication
   5755..5847    +  CDS            lacI (fragment): lac repressor; lacI; The lac repressor binds to the lac operator to inhibit transcription in E. coli. This inhibition can be relieved by adding lactose or isopropyl-β-D-thiogalactopyranoside (IPTG).
   5860..5881    +  protein_bind   CAP binding site: CAP binding activates transcription in the presence of cAMP. E. coli catabolite activator protein
   5896..5926    +  promoter       lac promoter: promoter for the E. coli lac operon
   5934..5950    +  protein_bind   lac operator: The lac repressor binds to the lac operator to inhibit transcription in E. coli. This inhibition can be relieved by adding lactose or isopropyl-β-D-thiogalactopyranoside (IPTG). lac repressor encoded by lacI
   5995..6013    +  promoter       T3 promoter: promoter for bacteriophage T3 RNA polymerase
   6041..6267    +  promoter       RSV promoter: Rous sarcoma virus enhancer/promoter
   6268..6448    +  LTR            5' LTR (truncated): truncated 5' long terminal repeat (LTR) from HIV-1
   6495..6620    +  misc_feature   HIV-1 Ψ: packaging signal of human immunodeficiency virus type 1
   6604..6967    +  CDS            HIV-1 gag (fragment): gag protein from human immunodeficiency virus 1; gag
   7113..7346    +  misc_feature   RRE: The Rev response element (RRE) of HIV-1 allows for Rev-dependent mRNA export from the nucleus to the cytoplasm.
   7723..7749    +  CDS            Rev (fragment): human immunodeficiency virus 1 (HIV-1) Rev protein; rev; enhances nuclear export of unspliced and incompletely spliced viral mRNAs
   7753..7993    +  promoter       U6 promoter: RNA polymerase III promoter for human U6 snRNA
   8023..8098    +  misc_RNA       gRNA scaffold: guide RNA scaffold for the Streptococcus pyogenes CRISPR/Cas9 system
   8154..8271    +  misc_feature   cPPT/CTS: central polypurine tract and central termination sequence of HIV-1
>Addgene plasmid #77414 | ICK gRNA (BRDN0001146903) | addgene full sequence | sequence record 187716 | Addgene Assembled Sequence
CCCGGGTGCAAAGATGGATAAAGTTTTAAACAGAGAGGAATCTTTGCAGCTAATGGACCTTCTAGGTCTT
GAAAGGAGTGGGAATTGGCTCCGGTGCCCGTCAGTGGGCAGAGCGCACATCGCCCACAGTCCCCGAGAAG
TTGGGGGGAGGGGTCGGCAATTGATCCGGTGCCTAGAGAAGGTGGCGCGGGGTAAACTGGGAAAGTGATG
TCGTGTACTGGCTCCGCCTTTTTCCCGAGGGTGGGGGAGAACCGTATATAAGTGCAGTAGTCGCCGTGAA
CGTTCTTTTTCGCAACGGGTTTGCCGCCAGAACACAGGTAAGTGCCGTGTGTGGTTCCCGCGGGCCTGGC
CTCTTTACGGGTTATGGCCCTTGCGTGCCTTGAATTACTTCCACCTGGCTGCAGTACGTGATTCTTGATC
CCGAGCTTCGGGTTGGAAGTGGGTGGGAGAGTTCGAGGCCTTGCGCTTAAGGAGCCCCTTCGCCTCGTGC
TTGAGTTGAGGCCTGGCCTGGGCGCTGGGGCCGCCGCGTGCGAATCTGGTGGCACCTTCGCGCCTGTCTC
GCTGCTTTCGATAAGTCTCTAGCCATTTAAAATTTTTGATGACCTGCTGCGACGCTTTTTTTCTGGCAAG
ATAGTCTTGTAAATGCGGGCCAAGATCTGCACACTGGTATTTCGGTTTTTGGGGCCGCGGGCGGCGACGG
GGCCCGTGCGTCCCAGCGCACATGTTCGGCGAGGCGGGGCCTGCGAGCGCGGCCACCGAGAATCGGACGG
GGGTAGTCTCAAGCTGGCCGGCCTGCTCTGGTGCCTGGCCTCGCGCCGCCGTGTATCGCCCCGCCCTGGG
CGGCAAGGCTGGCCCGGTCGGCACCAGTTGCGTGAGCGGAAAGATGGCCGCTTCCCGGCCCTGCTGCAGG
GAGCTCAAAATGGAGGACGCGGCGCTCGGGAGAGCGGGCGGGTGAGTCACCCACACAAAGGAAAAGGGCC
TTTCCGTCCTCAGCCGTCGCTTCATGTGACTCCACGGAGTACCGGGCGCCGTCCAGGCACCTCGATTAGT
TCTCGAGCTTTTGGAGTACGTCGTCTTTAGGTTGGGGGGAGGGGTTTTATGCGATGGAGTTTCCCCACAC
TGAGTGGGTGGAGACTGAAGTTAGGCCAGCTTGGCACTTGATGTAATTCTCCTTGGAATTTGCCCTTTTT
GAGTTTGGATCTTGGTTCATTCTCAAGCCTCAGACAGTGGTTCAAAGTTTTTTTCTTCCATTTCAGGTGT
CGTGACGTACGGCCACCATGACCGAGTACAAGCCCACGGTGCGCCTCGCCACCCGCGACGACGTCCCCAG
GGCCGTACGCACCCTCGCCGCCGCGTTCGCCGACTACCCCGCCACGCGCCACACCGTCGATCCGGACCGC
CACATCGAGCGGGTCACCGAGCTGCAAGAACTCTTCCTCACGCGCGTCGGGCTCGACATCGGCAAGGTGT
GGGTCGCGGACGACGGCGCCGCCGTGGCGGTCTGGACCACGCCGGAGAGCGTCGAAGCGGGGGCGGTGTT
CGCCGAGATCGGCCCGCGCATGGCCGAGTTGAGCGGTTCCCGGCTGGCCGCGCAGCAACAGATGGAAGGC
CTCCTGGCGCCGCACCGGCCCAAGGAGCCCGCGTGGTTCCTGGCCACCGTCGGAGTCTCGCCCGACCACC
AGGGCAAGGGTCTGGGCAGCGCCGTCGTGCTCCCCGGAGTGGAGGCGGCCGAGCGCGCCGGGGTGCCCGC
CTTCCTGGAGACCTCCGCGCCCCGCAACCTCCCCTTCTACGAGCGGCTCGGCTTCACCGTCACCGCCGAC
GTCGAGGTGCCCGAAGGACCGCGCACCTGGTGCATGACCCGCAAGCCCGGTGCCTGAACGCGTTAAGTCG
ACAATCAACCTCTGGATTACAAAATTTGTGAAAGATTGACTGGTATTCTTAACTATGTTGCTCCTTTTAC
GCTATGTGGATACGCTGCTTTAATGCCTTTGTATCATGCTATTGCTTCCCGTATGGCTTTCATTTTCTCC
TCCTTGTATAAATCCTGGTTGCTGTCTCTTTATGAGGAGTTGTGGCCCGTTGTCAGGCAACGTGGCGTGG
TGTGCACTGTGTTTGCTGACGCAACCCCCACTGGTTGGGGCATTGCCACCACCTGTCAGCTCCTTTCCGG
GACTTTCGCTTTCCCCCTCCCTATTGCCACGGCGGAACTCATCGCCGCCTGCCTTGCCCGCTGCTGGACA
GGGGCTCGGCTGTTGGGCACTGACAATTCCGTGGTGTTGTCGGGGAAATCATCGTCCTTTCCTTGGCTGC
TCGCCTGTGTTGCCACCTGGATTCTGCGCGGGACGTCCTTCTGCTACGTCCCTTCGGCCCTCAATCCAGC
GGACCTTCCTTCCCGCGGCCTGCTGCCGGCTCTGCGGCCTCTTCCGCGTCTTCGCCTTCGCCCTCAGACG
AGTCGGATCTCCCTTTGGGCCGCCTCCCCGCGTCGACTTTAAGACCAATGACTTACAAGGCAGCTGTAGA
TCTTAGCCACTTTTTAAAAGAAAAGGGGGGACTGGAAGGGCTAATTCACTCCCAACGAAGACAAGATCTG
CTTTTTGCTTGTACTGGGTCTCTCTGGTTAGACCAGATCTGAGCCTGGGAGCTCTCTGGCTAACTAGGGA
ACCCACTGCTTAAGCCTCAATAAAGCTTGCCTTGAGTGCTTCAAGTAGTGTGTGCCCGTCTGTTGTGTGA
CTCTGGTAACTAGAGATCCCTCAGACCCTTTTAGTCAGTGTGGAAAATCTCTAGCAGTACGTATAGTAGT
TCATGTCATCTTATTATTCAGTATTTATAACTTGCAAAGAAATGAATATCAGAGAGTGAGAGGAACTTGT
TTATTGCAGCTTATAATGGTTACAAATAAAGCAATAGCATCACAAATTTCACAAATAAAGCATTTTTTTC
ACTGCATTCTAGTTGTGGTTTGTCCAAACTCATCAATGTATCTTATCATGTCTGGCTCTAGCTATCCCGC
CCCTAACTCCGCCCATCCCGCCCCTAACTCCGCCCAGTTCCGCCCATTCTCCGCCCCATGGCTGACTAAT
TTTTTTTATTTATGCAGAGGCCGAGGCCGCCTCGGCCTCTGAGCTATTCCAGAAGTAGTGAGGAGGCTTT
TTTGGAGGCCTAGGGACGTACCCAATTCGCCCTATAGTGAGTCGTATTACGCGCGCTCACTGGCCGTCGT
TTTACAACGTCGTGACTGGGAAAACCCTGGCGTTACCCAACTTAATCGCCTTGCAGCACATCCCCCTTTC
GCCAGCTGGCGTAATAGCGAAGAGGCCCGCACCGATCGCCCTTCCCAACAGTTGCGCAGCCTGAATGGCG
AATGGG
[124 nt withheld, positions 3367-3490]
C
[91 nt withheld, positions 3492-3582]
A
[49 nt withheld, positions 3584-3632]
CCTTTGACGTTGGAGTCCACGTTCTTT
[37 nt withheld, positions 3660-3696]
ACCCTATCTCGGTCTATTCTTTTGATTTATAAGGGATTTTGCCGATTTCGGCCTATTGGTTAAAAAATGA
GCTGATTTAACAAAAATTTAACGCGAATTTTAACAAAATATTAACGCTTACAATTTAGGTGGCACTTTTC
GGGGAAATGTGCGCGGAACCCCTATTTGTTTATTTTTCTAAATACATTCAAATATGTATCCGCTCATGAG
ACAATAACCCTGATAAATGCTTCAATAATATTGAAAAAGGAAGAGTATGAGTATTCAACATTTCCGTGTC
GCCCTTATTCCCTTTTTTGCGGCATTTTGCCTTCCTGTTTTTGCTCACCCAGAAACGCTGGTGAAAGTAA
AAGATGCTGAAGATCAGTTGGGTGCACGAGTGGGTTACATCGAACTGGATCTCAACAGCGGTAAGATCCT
TGAGAGTTTTCGCCCCGAAGAACGTTTTCCAATGATGAGCACTTTTAAAGTTCTGCTATGTGGCGCGGTA
TTATCCCGTATTGACGCCGGGCAAGAGCAACTCGGTCGCCGCATACACTATTCTCAGAATGACTTGGTTG
AGTACTCACCAGTCACAGAAAAGCATCTTACGGATGGCATGACAGTAAGAGAATTATGCAGTGCTGCCAT
AACCATGAGTGATAACACTGCGGCCAACTTACTTCTGACAACGATCGGAGGACCGAAGGAGCTAACCGCT
TTTTTGCACAACATGGGGGATCATGTAACTCGCCTTGATCGTTGGGAACCGGAGCTGAATGAAGCCATAC
CAAACGACGAGCGTGACACCACGATGCCTGTAGCAATGGCAACAACGTTGCGCAAACTATTAACTGGCGA
ACTACTTACTCTAGCTTCCCGGCAACAATTAATAGACTGGATGGAGGCGGATAAAGTTGCAGGACCACTT
CTGCGCTCGGCCCTTCCGGCTGGCTGGTTTATTGCTGATAAATCTGGAGCCGGTGAGCGTGGGTCTCGCG
GTATCATTGCAGCACTGGGGCCAGATGGTAAGCCCTCCCGTATCGTAGTTATCTACACGACGGGGAGTCA
GGCAACTATGGATGAACGAAATAGACAGATCGCTGAGATAGGTGCCTCACTGATTAAGCATTGGTAACTG
TCAGACCAAGTTTACTCATATATACTTTAGATTGATTTAAAACTTCATTTTTAATTTAAAAGGATCTAGG
TGAAGATCCTTTTTGATAATCTCATGACCAAAATCCCTTAACGTGAGTTTTCGTTCCACTGAGCGTCAGA
CCCCGTAGAAAAGATCAAAGGATCTTCTTGAGATCCTTTTTTTCTGCGCGTAATCTGCTGCTTGCAAACA
AAAAAACCACCGCTACCAGCGGTGGTTTGTTTGCCGGATCAAGAGCTACCAACTCTTTTTCCGAAGGTAA
CTGGCTTCAGCAGAGCGCAGATACCAAATACTGTTCTTCTAGTGTAGCCGTAGTTAGGCCACCACTTCAA
GAACTCTGTAGCACCGCCTACATACCTCGCTCTGCTAATCCTGTTACCAGTGGCTGCTGCCAGTGGCGAT
AAGTCGTGTCTTACCGGGTTGGACTCAAGACGATAGTTACCGGATAAGGCGCAGCGGTCGGGCTGAACGG
GGGGTTCGTGCACACAGCCCAGCTTGGAGCGAACGACCTACACCGAACTGAGATACCTACAGCGTGAGCT
ATGAGAAAGCGCCACGCTTCCCGAAGGGAGAAAGGCGGACAGGTATCCGGTAAGCGGCAGGGTCGGAACA
GGAGAGCGCACGAGGGAGCTTCCAGGGGGAAACGCCTGGTATCTTTATAGTCCTGTCGGGTTTCGCCACC
TCTGACTTGAGCGTCGATTTTTGTGATGCTCGTCAGGGGGGCGGAGCCTATGGAAAAACGCCAGCAACGC
GGCCTTTTTACGGTTCCTGGCCTTTTGCTGGCCTTTTGCTCACATGTTCTTTCCTGCGTTATCCCCTGAT
TCTGTGGATAACCGTATTACCGCCTTTGAGTGAGCTGATACCGCTCGCCGCAGCCGAACGACCGAGCGCA
GCGAGTCAGTGAGCGAGGAAGCGGAAGAGCGCCCAATACGCAAACCGCCTCTCCCCGCGCGTTGGCCGAT
TCATTAATGCAGCTGGCACGACAGGTTTCCCGACTGGAAAGCGGGCAGTGAGCGCAACGCAATTAATGTG
AGTTAGCTCACTCATTAGGCACCCCAGGCTTTACACTTTATGCTTCCGGCTCGTATGTTGTGTGGAATTG
TGAGCGGATAACAATTTCACACAGGAAACAGCTATGACCATGATTACGCCAAGCGCGCAATTAACCCTCA
CTAAAGGGAACAAAAGCTGGAGCTGCAAGCTTAATGTAGTCTTATGCAATACTCTTGTAGTCTTGCAACA
TGGTAACGATGAGTTAGCAACATGCCTTACAAGGAGAGAAAAAGCACCGTGCATGCCGATTGGTGGAAGT
AAGGTGGTACGATCGTGCCTTATTAGGAAGGCAACAGACGGGTCTGACATGGATTGGACGAACCACTGAA
TTGCCGCATTGCAGAGATATTGTATTTAAGTGCCTAGCTCGATACATAAACGGGTCTCTCTGGTTAGACC
AGATCTGAGCCTGGGAGCTCTCTGGCTAACTAGGGAACCCACTGCTTAAGCCTCAATAAAGCTTGCCTTG
AGTGCTTCAAGTAGTGTGTGCCCGTCTGTTGTGTGACTCTGGTAACTAGAGATCCCTCAGACCCTTTTAG
TCAGTGTGGAAAATCTCTAGCAGTGGCGCCCGAACAGGGACTTGAAAGCGAAAGGGAAACCAGAGGAGCT
CTCTCGACGCAGGACTCGGCTTGCTGAAGCGCGCACGGCAAGAGGCGAGGGGCGGCGACTGGTGAGTACG
CCAAAAATTTTGACTAGCGGAGGCTAGAAGGAGAGAGATGGGTGCGAGAGCGTCAGTATTAAGCGGGGGA
GAATTAGATCGCGATGGGAAAAAATTCGGTTAAGGCCAGGGGGAAAGAAAAAATATAAATTAAAACATAT
AGTATGGGCAAGCAGGGAGCTAGAACGATTCGCAGTTAATCCTGGCCTGTTAGAAACATCAGAAGGCTGT
AGACAAATACTGGGACAGCTACAACCATCCCTTCAGACAGGATCAGAAGAACTTAGATCATTATATAATA
CAGTAGCAACCCTCTATTGTGTGCATCAAAGGATAGAGATAAAAGACACCAAGGAAGCTTTAGACAAGAT
AGAGGAAGAGCAAAACAAAAGTAAGACCACCGCACAGCAAGCGGCCGCTGATCTTCAGACCTGGAGGAGG
AGATATGAGGGACAATTGGAGAAGTGAATTATATAAATATAAAGTAGTAAAAATTGAACCATTAGGAGTA
GCACCCACCAAGGCAAAGAGAAGAGTGGTGCAGAGAGAAAAAAGAGCAGTGGGAATAGGAGCTTTGTTCC
TTGGGTTCTTGGGAGCAGCAGGAAGCACTATGGGCGCAGCGTCAATGACGCTGACGGTACAGGCCAGACA
ATTATTGTCTGGTATAGTGCAGCAGCAGAACAATTTGCTGAGGGCTATTGAGGCGCAACAGCATCTGTTG
CAACTCACAGTCTGGGGCATCAAGCAGCTCCAGGCAAGAATCCTGGCTGTGGAAAGATACCTAAAGGATC
AACAGCTCCTGGGGATTTGGGGTTGCTCTGGAAAACTCATTTGCACCACTGCTGTGCCTTGGAATGCTAG
TTGGAGTAATAAATCTCTGGAACAGATTTGGAATCACACGACCTGGATGGAGTGGGACAGAGAAATTAAC
AATTACACAAGCTTAATACACTCCTTAATTGAAGAATCGCAAAACCAGCAAGAAAAGAATGAACAAGAAT
TATTGGAATTAGATAAATGGGCAAGTTTGTGGAATTGGTTTAACATAACAAATTGGCTGTGGTATATAAA
ATTATTCATAATGATAGTAGGAGGCTTGGTAGGTTTAAGAATAGTTTTTGCTGTACTTTCTATAGTGAAT
AGAGTTAGGCAGGGATATTCACCATTATCGTTTCAGACCCACCTCCCAACCCCGAGGGGACCCAGAGAGG
GCCTATTTCCCATGATTCCTTCATATTTGCATATACGATACAAGGCTGTTAGAGAGATAATTAGAATTAA
TTTGACTGTAAACACAAAGATATTAGTACAAAATACGTGACGTAGAAAGTAATAATTTCTTGGGTAGTTT
GCAGTTTTAAAATTATGTTTTAAAATGGACTATCATATGCTTACCGTAACTTGAAAGTATTTCGATTTCT
TGGCTTTATATATCTTGTGGAAAGGACGAAACACCGCACCGCCCAGACGTCAATGGGTTTTAGAGCTAGA
AATAGCAAGTTAAAATAAGGCTAGTCCGTTATCAACTTGAAAAAGTGGCACCGAGTCGGTGCTTTTTTAA
GCTTGGCGTAACTAGATCTTGAGACAAATGGCAGTATTCATCCACAATTTTAAAAGAAAAGGGGGGATTG
GGGGGTACAGTGCAGGGGAAAGAATAGTAGACATAATAGCAACAGACATACAAACTAAAGAATTACAAAA
ACAAATTACAAAAATTCAAAATTTTCGGGTTTATTACAGGGACAGCAGAGATCCACTTTGGCGCCGGCTC
GAGGGGG
