>Addgene plasmid #77414 | ICK gRNA (BRDN0001146903) | depositor partial sequence | sequence record 144874 | Target Sequence
CACCGCCCAGACGTCAATGG
