>Addgene plasmid #77414 | ICK gRNA (BRDN0001146903) | addgene partial sequence | sequence record 187715 | hU6-F
CGTAGAAAGTAATAATTTCTTGGGTAGTTTGCAGTTTTAAAATTATGTTTTAAAATGGACTATCATATGC
TTACCGTAACTTGAAAGTATTTCGATTTCTTGGCTTTATATATCTTGTGGAAAGGACGAAACACCGCACC
GCCCAGACGTCAATGGGTTTTAGAGCTAGAAATAGCAAGTTAAAATAAGGCTAGTCCGTTATCAACTTGA
AAAAGTGGCACCGAGTCGGTGCTTTTTTAAGCTTGGCGTAACTAGATCTTGAGACAAATGGCAGTATTCA
TCCACAATTTTAAAAGAAAAGGGGGGATTGGGGGGTACAGTGCAGGGGAAAGAATAGTAGACATAATAGC
AACAGACATACAAACTAAAGAATTACAAAAACAAATTACAAAAATTCAAAATTTTCGGGTTTATTACAGG
GACAGCAGAGATCCACTTTGGCGCCGGCTCGAGGGGGCCCGGGTGCAAAGATGGATAAAGTTTTTAAACA
GAGAGGAATCTTTGCAGCTAATGGACCTTCTAGGTCTTGAAAGGAGTGGGAATTGGCTCCGGTGCCCGTC
AGNGGGCANA
